>Addgene plasmid #110215 | pCDNA3-Flag-SPRTN-E112A | addgene full sequence | sequence record 210950 | Addgene NGS Result
AATTGCATGAAGAATCTGCTTAGGGTTAGGCGTTTTGCGCTGCTTCGCGATGTACGGGCCAGATATACGC
GTTGACATTGATTATTGACTAGTTATTAATAGTAATCAATTACGGGGTCATTAGTTCATAGCCCATATAT
GGAGTTCCGCGTTACATAACTTACGGTAAATGGCCCGCCTGGCTGACCGCCCAACGACCCCCGCCCATTG
ACGTCAATAATGACGTATGTTCCCATAGTAACGCCAATAGGGACTTTCCATTGACGTCAATGGGTGGAGT
ATTTACGGTAAACTGCCCACTTGGCAGTACATCAAGTGTATCATATGCCAAGTACGCCCCCTATTGACGT
CAATGACGGTAAATGGCCCGCCTGGCATTATGCCCAGTACATGACCTTATGGGACTTTCCTACTTGGCAG
TACATCTACGTATTAGTCATCGCTATTACCATGGTGATGCGGTTTTGGCAGTACATCAATGGGCGTGGAT
AGCGGTTTGACTCACGGGGATTTCCAAGTCTCCACCCCATTGACGTCAATGGGAGTTTGTTTTGGCACCA
AAATCAACGGGACTTTCCAAAATGTCGTAACAACTCCGCCCCATTGACGCAAATGGGCGGTAGGCGTGTA
CGGTGGGAGGTCTATATAAGCAGAGCTCTCTGGCTAACTAGAGAACCCACTGCTTACTGGCTTATCGAAA
TTAATACGACTCACTATAGGGAGACCCAAGCTGGCTAGCGTTTAAACTTAAGCTTGGTACCGAGCTCGGA
TCCATGGATTATAAGGATGACGATGATAAAATGGATGATGACTTGATGTTGGCACTGCGGCTTCAGGAGG
AGTGGAACTTGCAGGAGGCGGAGCGCGATCATGCCCAGGAGTCCCTGTCGCTAGTGGACGCGTCGTGGGA
GTTGGTGGACCCCACACCGGACTTGCAGGCACTGTTTGTTCAGTTTAACGACCAATTCTTCTGGGGCCAG
CTGGAGGCCGTCGAGGTGAAGTGGAGCGTGCGAATGACCCTGTGTGCTGGGATATGCAGCTATGAAGGGA
AGGGTGGAATGTGTTCCATCCGTCTCAGCGAACCCCTTTTGAAGTTGAGGCCAAGAAAGGATCTTGTAGA
GACCCTCCTGCATGCAATGATACATGCCTATTTATTTGTCACTAATAACGACAAAGACCGAGAAGGGCAT
GGTCCAGAATTTTGTAAACATATGCATCGCATCAACAGCCTGACTGGAGCCAATATAACGGTATACCATA
CTTTTCACGATGAGGTGGATGAGTATCGGCGACACTGGTGGCGCTGCAATGGGCCGTGCCAGCACAGGCC
ACCGTATTACGGCTATGTCAAACGAGCTACTAACAGGGAACCCTCTGCTCATGACTATTGGTGGGCTGAG
CACCAGAAAACCTGTGGAGGCACTTACATAAAAATCAAGGAACCAGAGAATTACTCAAAAAAAGGCAAAG
GAAAGGCAAAACTAGGAAAGGAACCAGTATTGGCCGCAGAGAATAAAGATAAACCCAACAGAGGTGAGGC
CCAGCTAGTAATCCCTTTTAGTGGGAAAGGATATGTTCTAGGAGAAACAAGCAATTTACCTTCACCTGGG
AAACTGATCACTTCACATGCCATTAATAAAACCCAAGATCTTTTAAATCAAAACCATTCAGCAAATGCTG
TAAGACTTAATTCTAAAATCAAGGTGAAATTTGAACAGAATGGTTCAAGTAAAAATTCTCATCTGGTCTC
CCCTGCTGTTAGTAACAGTCACCAAAATGTTCTAAGCAACTACTTTCCTAGAGTATCATTTGCCAACCAA
AAGGCTTTCAGAGGTGTGAATGGATCTCCAAGGATAAGTGTAACAGTTGGCAACATCCCTAAAAACTCAG
TCTCTTCTAGTTCTCAGAGAAGGGTTTCATCTTCTAAGATATCCCTAAGAAATTCTTCAAAAGTAACGGA
ATCAGCATCTGTGATGCCATCCCAGGATGTGAGTGGGTCTGAAGATACATTCCCAAATAAACGACCTAGG
CTAGAAGATAAGACTGTTTTTGACAATTTTTTTATCAAGAAAGAGCAAATAAAAAGCAGTGGTAATGATC
CAAAGTATAGTACAACCACAGCTCAGAATTCCAGCAGTTCATCCAGTCAGAGCAAAATGGTTAATTGCCC
AGTTTGTCAGAATGAAGTTCTGGAGTCTCAGATTAATGAGCACTTGGACTGGTGCCTTGAAGGTGACAGC
ATCAAAGTCAAAAGCGAAGAAAGTCTTTGAGCGGCCGCTCGAGTCTAGAGGGCCCGTTTAAACCCGCTGA
TCAGCCTCGACTGTGCCTTCTAGTTGCCAGCCATCTGTTGTTTGCCCCTCCCCCGTGCCTTCCTTGACCC
TGGAAGGTGCCACTCCCACTGTCCTTTCCTAATAAAATGAGGAAATTGCATCGCATTGTCTGAGTAGGTG
TCATTCTATTCTGGGGGGTGGGGTGGGGCAGGACAGCAAGGGGGAGGATTGGGAAGACAATAGCAGGCAT
GCTGGGGATGCGGTGGGCTCTATGGCTTCTGAGGCGGAAAGAACCAGCTGGGGCTCTAGGGGGTATCCCC
[124 nt withheld, positions 2591-2714]
C
[91 nt withheld, positions 2716-2806]
A
[49 nt withheld, positions 2808-2856]
CCTTTGACGTTGGAGTCCACGTTCTTT
[37 nt withheld, positions 2884-2920]
ACCCTATCTCGGTCTATTCTTTTGATTTATAAGGGATTTTGCCGATTTCGGCCTATTGGTTAAAAAATGA
GCTGATTTAACAAAAATTTAACGCGAATTAATTCTGTGGAATGTGTGTCAGTTAGGGTGTGGAAAGTCCC
CAGGCTCCCCAGCAGGCAGAAGTATGCAAAGCATGCATCTCAATTAGTCAGCAACCAGGTGTGGAAAGTC
CCCAGGCTCCCCAGCAGGCAGAAGTATGCAAAGCATGCATCTCAATTAGTCAGCAACCATAGTCCCGCCC
CTAACTCCGCCCATCCCGCCCCTAACTCCGCCCAGTTCCGCCCATTCTCCGCCCCATGGCTGACTAATTT
TTTTTATTTATGCAGAGGCCGAGGCCGCCTCTGCCTCTGAGCTATTCCAGAAGTAGTGAGGAGGCTTTTT
TGGAGGCCTAGGCTTTTGCAAAAAGCTCCCGGGAGCTTGTATATCCATTTTCGGATCTGATCAGCACGTG
TTGACAATTAATCATCGGCATAGTATATCGGCATAGTATAATACGACAAGGTGAGGAACTAAACCATGGC
CAAGTTGACCAGTGCCGTTCCGGTGCTCACCGCGCGCGACGTCGCCGGAGCGGTCGAGTTCTGGACCGAC
CGGCTCGGGTTCTCCCGGGACTTCGTGGAGGACGACTTCGCCGGTGTGGTCCGGGACGACGTGACCCTGT
TCATCAGCGCGGTCCAGGACCAGGTGGTGCCGGACAACACCCTGGCCTGGGTGTGGGTGCGCGGCCTGGA
CGAGCTGTACGCCGAGTGGTCGGAGGTCGTGTCCACGAACTTCCGGGACGCCTCCGGGCCGGCCATGACC
GAGATCGGCGAGCAGCCGTGGGGGCGGGAGTTCGCCCTGCGCGACCCGGCCGGCAACTGCGTGCACTTCG
TGGCCGAGGAGCAGGACTGACACGTGCTACGAGATTTCGATTCCACCGCCGCCTTCTATGAAAGGTTGGG
CTTCGGAATCGTTTTCCGGGACGCCGGCTGGATGATCCTCCAGCGCGGGGATCTCATGCTGGAGTTCTTC
GCCCACCCCAACTTGTTTATTGCAGCTTATAATGGTTACAAATAAAGCAATAGCATCACAAATTTCACAA
ATAAAGCATTTTTTTCACTGCATTCTAGTTGTGGTTTGTCCAAACTCATCAATGTATCTTATCATGTCTG
TATACCGTCGACCTCTAGCTAGAGCTTGGCGTAATCATGGTCATAGCTGTTTCCTGTGTGAAATTGTTAT
CCGCTCACAATTCCACACAACATACGAGCCGGAAGCATAAAGTGTAAAGCCTGGGGTGCCTAATGAGTGA
GCTAACTCACATTAATTGCGTTGCGCTCACTGCCCGCTTTCCAGTCGGGAAACCTGTCGTGCCAGCTGCA
TTAATGAATCGGCCAACGCGCGGGGAGAGGCGGTTTGCGTATTGGGCGCTCTTCCGCTTCCTCGCTCACT
GACTCGCTGCGCTCGGTCGTTCGGCTGCGGCGAGCGGTATCAGCTCACTCAAAGGCGGTAATACGGTTAT
CCACAGAATCAGGGGATAACGCAGGAAAGAACATGTGAGCAAAAGGCCAGCAAAAGGCCAGGAACCGTAA
AAAGGCCGCGTTGCTGGCGTTTTTCCATAGGCTCCGCCCCCCTGACGAGCATCACAAAAATCGACGCTCA
AGTCAGAGGTGGCGAAACCCGACAGGACTATAAAGATACCAGGCGTTTCCCCCTGGAAGCTCCCTCGTGC
GCTCTCCTGTTCCGACCCTGCCGCTTACCGGATACCTGTCCGCCTTTCTCCCTTCGGGAAGCGTGGCGCT
TTCTCATAGCTCACGCTGTAGGTATCTCAGTTCGGTGTAGGTCGTTCGCTCCAAGCTGGGCTGTGTGCAC
GAACCCCCCGTTCAGCCCGACCGCTGCGCCTTATCCGGTAACTATCGTCTTGAGTCCAACCCGGTAAGAC
ACGACTTATCGCCACTGGCAGCAGCCACTGGTAACAGGATTAGCAGAGCGAGGTATGTAGGCGGTGCTAC
AGAGTTCTTGAAGTGGTGGCCTAACTACGGCTACACTAGAAGAACAGTATTTGGTATCTGCGCTCTGCTG
AAGCCAGTTACCTTCGGAAAAAGAGTTGGTAGCTCTTGATCCGGCAAACAAACCACCGCTGGTAGCGGTG
GTTTTTTTGTTTGCAAGCAGCAGATTACGCGCAGAAAAAAAGGATCTCAAGAAGATCCTTTGATCTTTTC
TACGGGGTCTGACGCTCAGTGGAACGAAAACTCACGTTAAGGGATTTTGGTCATGAGATTATCAAAAAGG
ATCTTCACCTAGATCCTTTTAAATTAAAAATGAAGTTTTAAATCAATCTAAAGTATATATGAGTAAACTT
GGTCTGACAGTTACCAATGCTTAATCAGTGAGGCACCTATCTCAGCGATCTGTCTATTTCGTTCATCCAT
AGTTGCCTGACTCCCCGTCGTGTAGATAACTACGATACGGGAGGGCTTACCATCTGGCCCCAGTGCTGCA
ATGATACCGCGAGACCCACGCTCACCGGCTCCAGATTTATCAGCAATAAACCAGCCAGCCGGAAGGGCCG
AGCGCAGAAGTGGTCCTGCAACTTTATCCGCCTCCATCCAGTCTATTAATTGTTGCCGGGAAGCTAGAGT
AAGTAGTTCGCCAGTTAATAGTTTGCGCAACGTTGTTGCCATTGCTACAGGCATCGTGGTGTCACGCTCG
TCGTTTGGTATGGCTTCATTCAGCTCCGGTTCCCAACGATCAAGGCGAGTTACATGATCCCCCATGTTGT
GCAAAAAAGCGGTTAGCTCCTTCGGTCCTCCGATCGTTGTCAGAAGTAAGTTGGCCGCAGTGTTATCACT
CATGGTTATGGCAGCACTGCATAATTCTCTTACTGTCATGCCATCCGTAAGATGCTTTTCTGTGACTGGT
GAGTACTCAACCAAGTCATTCTGAGAATAGTGTATGCGGCGACCGAGTTGCTCTTGCCCGGCGTCAATAC
GGGATAATACCGCGCCACATAGCAGAACTTTAAAAGTGCTCATCATTGGAAAACGTTCTTCGGGGCGAAA
ACTCTCAAGGATCTTACCGCTGTTGAGATCCAGTTCGATGTAACCCACTCGTGCACCCAACTGATCTTCA
GCATCTTTTACTTTCACCAGCGTTTCTGGGTGAGCAAAAACAGGAAGGCAAAATGCCGCAAAAAAGGGAA
TAAGGGCGACACGGAAATGTTGAATACTCATACTCTTCCTTTTTCAATATTATTGAAGCATTTATCAGGG
TTATTGTCTCATGAGCGGATACATATTTGAATGTATTTAGAAAAATAAACAAATAGGGGTTCCGCGCACA
TTTCCCCGAAAAGTGCCACCTGACGTCGACGGATCGGGAGATCTCCCGATCCCCTATGGTGCACTCTCAG
TACAATCTGCTCTGATGCCGCATAGTTAAGCCAGTATCTGCTCCCTGCTTGTGTGTTGGAGGTCGCTGAG
TAGTGCGCGAGCAAAATTTAAGCTACAACAAGGCAAGGCTTGACCGAC
Features (pLannotate 1.2.2; 21 found; start..end, strand, type, name):
     74..453     +  enhancer       CMV enhancer: human cytomegalovirus immediate early enhancer
    454..657     +  promoter       CMV promoter: human cytomegalovirus (CMV) immediate early promoter
    653..686     +  LTR            5' LTR (truncated) (fragment): truncated 5' long terminal repeat (LTR) from HIV-1
    702..720     +  promoter       T7 promoter: promoter for bacteriophage T7 RNA polymerase
    801..2267    +  CDS            SPRTN: SPRTN_HUMAN - Also known as C1orf124 From Homo sapiens (Human).
   2321..2545    +  polyA_signal   bGH poly(A) signal: bovine growth hormone polyadenylation signal
   2549..2570    +  promoter       SV40 promoter (fragment): SV40 enhancer and early promoter
   2591..3019    +  rep_origin     f1 ori (sequence partly withheld): f1 bacteriophage origin of replication; arrow indicates direction of (+) strand synthesis
   3033..3362    +  promoter       SV40 promoter: SV40 enhancer and early promoter
   3410..3457    +  promoter       EM7 promoter: synthetic bacterial promoter&nbsp
   3476..3850    +  CDS            BleoR: antibiotic-binding protein; Sh ble from Streptoalloteichus hindustanus; confers resistance to bleomycin, phleomycin, and Zeocin™
   3860..3985    +  CDS            ble (fragment): BLE_KLEPN - Experimental evidence at protein level: Swiss-Prot protein existence level 1. Binding protein with a strong affinity to the bleomycin family of antibiotics. Binds to CL990; an antimitotic-antibiotic compound. From Klebsiella pneumoniae.
   3980..4101    +  polyA_signal   SV40 poly(A) signal: SV40 polyadenylation signal
   4174..4190    -  protein_bind   lac operator: The lac repressor binds to the lac operator to inhibit transcription in E. coli. This inhibition can be relieved by adding lactose or isopropyl-β-D-thiogalactopyranoside (IPTG). lac repressor encoded by lacI
   4198..4228    -  promoter       lac promoter: promoter for the E. coli lac operon
   4243..4264    -  protein_bind   CAP binding site: CAP binding activates transcription in the presence of cAMP. E. coli catabolite activator protein
   4277..4369    -  CDS            lacI (fragment): lac repressor; lacI; The lac repressor binds to the lac operator to inhibit transcription in E. coli. This inhibition can be relieved by adding lactose or isopropyl-β-D-thiogalactopyranoside (IPTG).
   4552..5140    -  rep_origin     ori: high-copy-number ColE1/pMB1/pBR322/pUC origin of replication
   5311..6171    -  CDS            AmpR: β-lactamase; bla; confers resistance to ampicillin, carbenicillin, and related antibiotics
   6172..6276    -  promoter       AmpR promoter: bla
   6335..6387    -  misc_feature   bom (fragment): basis of mobility region from pBR322
