[The description below was written by a language model from this plasmid's Addgene catalogue record and pLannotate feature annotations shown in this document.]
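Description:
pCDNA3-Flag-SPRTN-E112A is a mammalian expression plasmid of about 6.5 kb built on the Invitrogen pCDNA3.1 backbone. It produces full-length human SPRTN (also known as C1orf124, DVC1 or Spartan) carrying an N-terminal Flag tag. The SPRTN coding sequence lies downstream of the human cytomegalovirus immediate-early enhancer and promoter and is followed by the bovine growth hormone polyadenylation signal, an arrangement that gives strong constitutive transcription in transfected mammalian cells. A T7 promoter between the CMV promoter and the insert would allow in vitro transcription. The Flag tag is listed in the catalogue fields but is not separately annotated in the feature table, and the short HIV-1 LTR and second SV40 promoter fragments called by the annotation software are probably incidental matches rather than functional elements. The insert was cloned by restriction enzymes with BamHI at the 5′ end, and the 3′ site is not recorded.

The insert carries the E112A substitution, which the depositors describe as a catalytically dead mutant. It also carries P296L, which the depositors regard as a common population variant and effectively the true wild-type allele, so it is present in all of their SPRTN vectors. In bacteria the plasmid is maintained at high copy through a ColE1/pUC-type origin with ampicillin selection via β-lactamase, and an f1 origin is also present. Stable mammalian lines can be selected with Zeocin through the Sh ble gene, which is driven by the SV40 early promoter (with the bacterial EM7 promoter) and terminated by the SV40 poly(A) signal. The construct serves as an inactive control alongside wild-type SPRTN, with the Flag epitope available for detection or immunoprecipitation.
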