Addgene plasmid #110215: pCDNA3-Flag-SPRTN-E112A
Purpose: Expression in mammalian cells of of full-length SPRTN protein carrying E112A mutation, a catalytically-dead mutant, and Flag-tag at N-terminus.
Depositing lab: Ivana Marinovic-Terzic & Kristijan Ramadan. Depositing organization: University of Oxford. Publication: Mutations in SPRTN cause early onset hepatocellular carcinoma, genomic instability and progeroid features. Lessel D, Vaz B, Halder S, Lockhart PJ, Marinovic-Terzic I, Lopez-Mosqueda J, Philipp M, Sim JC, Smith KR, Oehler J, Cabrera E, Freire R, Pope K, Nahid A, Norris F, Leventer RJ, Delatycki MB, Barbi G, von Ameln S, Hogel J, Degoricija M, Fertig R, Burkhalter MD, Hofmann K, Thiele H, Altmuller J, Nurnberg G, Nurnberg P, Bahlo M, Martin GM, Aalfs CM, Oshima J, Terzic J, Amor DJ, Dikic I, Ramadan K, Kubisch C. Nat Genet. 2014 Nov;46(11):1239-44. doi: 10.1038/ng.3103. Epub 2014 Sep 28. PubMed 25261934.
Backbone
  Vector backbone: pCDNA3.1
  Backbone manufacturer: Invitrogen
  Vector type: Mammalian Expression
  Selectable markers: Zeocin
Growth in bacteria
  Bacterial resistance: Ampicillin, 100 μg/mL
  Growth temperature: 37°C
  Growth strain: DH5alpha
  Copy number: High Copy
Gene/Insert
  Gene/Insert name: SPRTN (alt names: C1orf124; DVC1)
  Species: H. sapiens (human)
  Insert size (bp): 1494
  Mutation: E112A, P296L (see depositor comments below)
  Entrez Gene: SPRTN (a.k.a. C1orf124, DVC1, PRO4323, spartan)
  Tag / fusion protein: Flag (N terminal on insert)
  Cloning method: Restriction Enzyme; 5′ cloning site BamHI (not destroyed); 3′ cloning site unknown (unknown if destroyed)
  Sequencing primers: 5′ unknown
Terms and licenses: Academic/Nonprofit Terms; Industry Terms: Not Available to Industry
Depositor comments: According to the large datasets deposited in various databses like: dbSNP, 1000 Genomes, the ExAC and the gnomAD browser, the variant c.887C>T, p.Pro296Leu is found roughly in 50% of general world population. Moreover, according to the large-scale sequencing studies involving more than 135 000 healthy individuals deposited in The Genome Aggregation Database (gnomAD), it is more prevalent than the previously assigned reference allele in the European population, with a minor allele frequency of 0.69: http://gnomad.broadinstitute.org/variant/1-231488524-C-T Taken this into account, this variant (P296L) is s actually the accurate reference (wild-type) allele, and thus this variant can not be the cause of any Mendelian disease. This is the reason why all our vectors bear this variant.
How to cite: pCDNA3-Flag-SPRTN-E112A was a gift from Ivana Marinovic-Terzic & Kristijan Ramadan (Addgene plasmid # 110215 ; http://n2t.net/addgene:110215 ; RRID:Addgene_110215)
