>Addgene plasmid #110215 | pCDNA3-Flag-SPRTN-E112A | depositor partial sequence | sequence record 207468 | pCDNA3-Flag-SPRTN-E112A from T7F primer
NNNNNNNNNTNNNNTTAGCTTGGTACCGAGCTCGGATCCNTGGATTATAAGGATGACGATGATAAAATGG
ATGATGACTTGATGTTGGCACTGCGGCTTCAGGAGGAGTGGAACTTGCAGGAGGCGGAGCGCGATCATGC
CCAGGAGTCCCTGTCGCTAGTGGACGCGTCGTGGGAGTTGGTGGACCCCACACCGGACTTGCAGGCACTG
TTTGTTCAGTTTAACGACCAATTCTTCTGGGGCCAGCTGGAGGCCGTCGAGGTGAAGTGGAGCGTGCGAA
TGACCCTGTGTGCTGGGATATGCAGCTATGAAGGGAAGGGTGGAATGTGTTCCATCCGTCTCAGCGAACC
CCTTTTGAAGTTGAGGCCAAGAAAGGATCTTGTAGAGACCCTCCTGCATGCAATGATACATGCCTATTTA
TTTGTCACTAATAACGACAAAGACCGAGAAGGGCATGGTCCAGAATTTTGTAAACATATGCATCGCATCA
ACAGCCTGACTGGAGCCAATATAACGGTATACCATACTTTTCACGATGAGGTGGATGAGTATCGGCGACA
CTGGTGGCGCTGCAATGGGCCGTGCCAGCACAGGCCACCGTATTACGGCTATGTCAAACGAGCTACTAAC
AGGGAACCCTCTGCTCATGACTATTGGTGGGCTGAGCACCAGAAAACCTGTGGAGGCACTTACATAAAAA
TCAAGGAACCAGAGAATTACTCAAAAAAAGGCAAAGGAAAGGCAAAACTAGGAAAGGAACCAGTATTGGC
CGCAGAGAATAAAGATAAACCCAACAGAGGTGAGGCCCAGCTAGTAATCCCTTTTAGTGGGAAAGGATAT
GTTCTAGGAGAAACAAGCAATTTACCTTCACCTGGGAAACTGATCACTTCACATGCCATTAATAAAACCC
AAGATCTTTTAAATCAAAACCATTCAGCAAATGCTGTAAGACTTAATTCTAAAATCAAGGTGAAATTTGA
ACAGAATGGNTCAAGTAAAAATTCTCATCTGGTCTCCCCTGCTGTTAGTAACAGTCACCAAAATGTTCTA
AGCAACTACTTTCCTAGAGTATCATTTGCCAACCAAAAGGCTTTCANAGGTGTGAATGGATCTNCANGAT
AGTGTACAGTTGGCANATCCCTAAAACTCAGTCTCTCTAGTCTCANANAAGGGTTTCATCTNCTANATAT
CCCTANNAAATTCTTCAAAGTAACGGAATCAGCATCTGTGATGCCATCCCNGGANGNNNANNGGGNNNTN
ANGANNNNTTCCNAATAANGACCTAGGCTANNAANNNNNANNACTNTTTTGACANTTTTTTNNCANNAAN
GANCAAATNAAANNNNNNNNNAANNATCCNNNNNNNNNNNNNNANCCNNNNNNNNNNNNNNAANTCNN
